>Addgene plasmid #43797 | pFRT/FLAG/HA-DEST LIN28A | depositor full sequence | sequence record 59111 | pFRT/FLAG/HA-DEST LIN28A sequence 6002 bps
GGTAAGCCTATCCCTAACCCTCTCCTCGGTCTCGATTCTACGGACGGATCGGGAGATCTCCCGATCCCCT
ATGGTGCACTCTCAGTACAATCTGCTCTGATGCCGCATAGTTAAGCCAGTATCTGCTCCCTGCTTGTGTG
TTGGAGGTCGCTGAGTAGTGCGCGAGCAAAATTTAAGCTACAACAAGGCAAGGCTTGACCGACAATTGCA
TGAAGAATCTGCTTAGGGTTAGGCGTTTTGCGCTGCTTCGCGATGTACGGGCCAGATATACGCGTTGACA
TTGATTATTGACTAGTTATTAATAGTAATCAATTACGGGGTCATTAGTTCATAGCCCATATATGGAGTTC
CGCGTTACATAACTTACGGTAAATGGCCCGCCTGGCTGACCGCCCAACGACCCCCGCCCATTGACGTCAA
TAATGACGTATGTTCCCATAGTAACGCCAATAGGGACTTTCCATTGACGTCAATGGGTGGAGTATTTACG
GTAAACTGCCCACTTGGCAGTACATCAAGTGTATCATATGCCAAGTACGCCCCCTATTGACGTCAATGAC
GGTAAATGGCCCGCCTGGCATTATGCCCAGTACATGACCTTATGGGACTTTCCTACTTGGCAGTACATCT
ACGTATTAGTCATCGCTATTACCATGGTGATGCGGTTTTGGCAGTACATCAATGGGCGTGGATAGCGGTT
TGACTCACGGGGATTTCCAAGTCTCCACCCCATTGACGTCAATGGGAGTTTGTTTTGGAACCAAAATCAA
CGGGACTTTCCAAAATGTCGTAACAACTCCGCCCCATTGACGCAAATGGGCGGTAGGCGTGTACGGTGGG
AGGTCTATATAAGCAGAGCTCTCCCTATCAGTGATAGAGATCTCCCTATCAGTGATAGAGATCGTCGACG
AGCTCGTTTAGTGAACCGTCAGATCGCCTGGAGACGCCATCCACGCTGTTTTGACCTCCATAGAAGACAC
CGGGACCGATCCAGCCTCCGGACTCTAGCGTTTAAACTTAAGCTTGGTACCATGGACTACAAGGACGACG
ATGACAAGTACCCTTATGACGTGCCCGATTACGCTTTGAACCAGATATCAACAAGTTTGTACAAAAAAGC
AGGCTATGGGCTCCGTGTCCAACCAGCAGTTTGCAGGTGGCTGCGCCAAGGCGGCAGAAGAGGCGCCCGA
GGAGGCGCCGGAGGACGCGGCCCGGGCGGCGGACGAGCCTCAGCTGCTGCACGGTGCGGGCATCTGTAAG
TGGTTCAACGTGCGCATGGGGTTCGGCTTCCTGTCCATGACCGCCCGCGCCGGGGTCGCGCTCGACCCCC
CAGTGGATGTCTTTGTGCACCAGAGTAAGCTGCACATGGAAGGGTTCCGGAGCTTGAAGGAGGGTGAGGC
AGTGGAGTTCACCTTTAAGAAGTCAGCCAAGGGTCTGGAATCCATCCGTGTCACCGGACCTGGTGGAGTA
TTCTGTATTGGGAGTGAGAGGCGGCCAAAAGGAAAGAGCATGCAGAAGCGCAGATCAAAAGGAGACAGGT
GCTACAACTGTGGAGGTCTAGATCATCATGCCAAGGAATGCAAGCTGCCACCCCAGCCCAAGAAGTGCCA
CTTCTGCCAGAGCATCAGCCATATGGTAGCCTCATGTCCGCTGAAGGCCCAGCAGGGCCCTAGTGCACAG
GGAAAGCCAACCTACTTTCGAGAGGAAGAAGAAGAAATCCACAGCCCTACCCTGCTCCCGGAGGCACAGA
ATTGAACCCAGCTTTCTTGTACAAAGTGGTTGATATCCAGCACAGTGGCGGCCGCTCAAGTCTAGAGGGC
CCGCGGTTCGAAGGTAAGCCTATCCCTAACCCTCTCCTCGGTCTCGATTCTACGCGTACCGGATCCGCGG
CCGCATAGATAACTGATCCAGTGTGCCTCGAGTCTAGAGGGCCCGTTTAAACCCGCTGATCAGCCTCGAC
TGTGCCTTCTAGTTGCCAGCCATCTGTTGTTTGCCCCTCCCCCGTGCCTTCCTTGACCCTGGAAGGTGCC
ACTCCCACTGTCCTTTCCTAATAAAATGAGGAAATTGCATCGCATTGTCTGAGTAGGTGTCATTCTATTC
TGGGGGGTGGGGTGGGGCAGGACAGCAAGGGGGAGGATTGGGAAGACAATAGCAGGCATGCTGGGGATGC
GGTGGGCTCTATGGCTTCTGAGGCGGAAAGAACCAGCTGGGGCTCTAGGGGGTATCCCC
[124 nt withheld, positions 2230-2353]
C
[91 nt withheld, positions 2355-2445]
AGGGTGATGGTTCACGTACCTAGAAGTTCCTATTCCGAAGTTCCTATTCTCTAGAAAGTATAGGAACTTC
CTTGGCCAAAAAGCCTGAACTCACCGCGACGTCTGTCGAGAAGTTTCTGATCGAAAAGTTCGACAGCGTC
TCCGACCTGATGCAGCTCTCGGAGGGCGAAGAATCTCGTGCTTTCAGCTTCGATGTAGGAGGGCGTGGAT
ATGTCCTGCGGGTAAATAGCTGCGCCGATGGTTTCTACAAAGATCGTTATGTTTATCGGCACTTTGCATC
GGCCGCGCTCCCGATTCCGGAAGTGCTTGACATTGGGGAATTCAGCGAGAGCCTGACCTATTGCATCTCC
CGCCGTGCACAGGGTGTCACGTTGCAAGACCTGCCTGAAACCGAACTGCCCGCTGTTCTGCAGCCGGTCG
CGGAGGCCATGGATGCGATCGCTGCGGCCGATCTTAGCCAGACGAGCGGGTTCGGCCCATTCGGACCGCA
AGGAATCGGTCAATACACTACATGGCGTGATTTCATATGCGCGATTGCTGATCCCCATGTGTATCACTGG
CAAACTGTGATGGACGACACCGTCAGTGCGTCCGTCGCGCAGGCTCTCGATGAGCTGATGCTTTGGGCCG
AGGACTGCCCCGAAGTCCGGCACCTCGTGCACGCGGATTTCGGCTCCAACAATGTCCTGACGGACAATGG
CCGCATAACAGCGGTCATTGACTGGAGCGAGGCGATGTTCGGGGATTCCCAATACGAGGTCGCCAACATC
TTCTTCTGGAGGCCGTGGTTGGCTTGTATGGAGCAGCAGACGCGCTACTTCGAGCGGAGGCATCCGGAGC
TTGCAGGATCGCCGCGGCTCCGGGCGTATATGCTCCGCATTGGTCTTGACCAACTCTATCAGAGCTTGGT
TGACGGCAATTTCGATGATGCAGCTTGGGCGCAGGGTCGATGCGACGCAATCGTCCGATCCGGAGCCGGG
ACTGTCGGGCGTACACAAATCGCCCGCAGAAGCGCGGCCGTCTGGACCGATGGCTGTGTAGAAGTACTCG
CCGATAGTGGAAACCGACGCCCCAGCACTCGTCCGAGGGCAAAGGAATAGCACGTACTACGAGATTTCGA
TTCCACCGCCGCCTTCTATGAAAGGTTGGGCTTCGGAATCGTTTTCCGGGACGCCGGCTGGATGATCCTC
CAGCGCGGGGATCTCATGCTGGAGTTCTTCGCCCACCCCAACTTGTTTATTGCAGCTTATAATGGTTACA
AATAAAGCAATAGCATCACAAATTTCACAAATAAAGCATTTTTTTCACTGCATTCTAGTTGTGGTTTGTC
CAAACTCATCAATGTATCTTATCATGTCTGTATACCGTCGACCTCTAGCTAGAGCTTGGCGTAATCATGG
TCATAGCTGTTTCCTGTGTGAAATTGTTATCCGCTCACAATTCCACACAACATACGAGCCGGAAGCATAA
AGTGTAAAGCCTGGGGTGCCTAATGAGTGAGCTAACTCACATTAATTGCGTTGCGCTCACTGCCCGCTTT
CCAGTCGGGAAACCTGTCGTGCCAGCTGCATTAATGAATCGGCCAACGCGCGGGGAGAGGCGGTTTGCGT
ATTGGGCGCTCTTCCGCTTCCTCGCTCACTGACTCGCTGCGCTCGGTCGTTCGGCTGCGGCGAGCGGTAT
CAGCTCACTCAAAGGCGGTAATACGGTTATCCACAGAATCAGGGGATAACGCAGGAAAGAACATGTGAGC
AAAAGGCCAGCAAAAGGCCAGGAACCGTAAAAAGGCCGCGTTGCTGGCGTTTTTCCATAGGCTCCGCCCC
CCTGACGAGCATCACAAAAATCGACGCTCAAGTCAGAGGTGGCGAAACCCGACAGGACTATAAAGATACC
AGGCGTTTCCCCCTGGAAGCTCCCTCGTGCGCTCTCCTGTTCCGACCCTGCCGCTTACCGGATACCTGTC
CGCCTTTCTCCCTTCGGGAAGCGTGGCGCTTTCTCATAGCTCACGCTGTAGGTATCTCAGTTCGGTGTAG
GTCGTTCGCTCCAAGCTGGGCTGTGTGCACGAACCCCCCGTTCAGCCCGACCGCTGCGCCTTATCCGGTA
ACTATCGTCTTGAGTCCAACCCGGTAAGACACGACTTATCGCCACTGGCAGCAGCCACTGGTAACAGGAT
TAGCAGAGCGAGGTATGTAGGCGGTGCTACAGAGTTCTTGAAGTGGTGGCCTAACTACGGCTACACTAGA
AGGACAGTATTTGGTATCTGCGCTCTGCTGAAGCCAGTTACCTTCGGAAAAAGAGTTGGTAGCTCTTGAT
CCGGCAAACAAACCACCGCTGGTAGCGGTGGTTTTTTTGTTTGCAAGCAGCAGATTACGCGCAGAAAAAA
AGGATCTCAAGAAGATCCTTTGATCTTTTCTACGGGGTCTGACGCTCAGTGGAACGAAAACTCACGTTAA
GGGATTTTGGTCATGAGATTATCAAAAAGGATCTTCACCTAGATCCTTTTAAATTAAAAATGAAGTTTTA
AATCAATCTAAAGTATATATGAGTAAACTTGGTCTGACAGTTACCAATGCTTAATCAGTGAGGCACCTAT
CTCAGCGATCTGTCTATTTCGTTCATCCATAGTTGCCTGACTCCCCGTCGTGTAGATAACTACGATACGG
GAGGGCTTACCATCTGGCCCCAGTGCTGCAATGATACCGCGAGACCCACGCTCACCGGCTCCAGATTTAT
CAGCAATAAACCAGCCAGCCGGAAGGGCCGAGCGCAGAAGTGGTCCTGCAACTTTATCCGCCTCCATCCA
GTCTATTAATTGTTGCCGGGAAGCTAGAGTAAGTAGTTCGCCAGTTAATAGTTTGCGCAACGTTGTTGCC
ATTGCTACAGGCATCGTGGTGTCACGCTCGTCGTTTGGTATGGCTTCATTCAGCTCCGGTTCCCAACGAT
CAAGGCGAGTTACATGATCCCCCATGTTGTGCAAAAAAGCGGTTAGCTCCTTCGGTCCTCCGATCGTTGT
CAGAAGTAAGTTGGCCGCAGTGTTATCACTCATGGTTATGGCAGCACTGCATAATTCTCTTACTGTCATG
CCATCCGTAAGATGCTTTTCTGTGACTGGTGAGTACTCAACCAAGTCATTCTGAGAATAGTGTATGCGGC
GACCGAGTTGCTCTTGCCCGGCGTCAATACGGGATAATACCGCGCCACATAGCAGAACTTTAAAAGTGCT
CATCATTGGAAAACGTTCTTCGGGGCGAAAACTCTCAAGGATCTTACCGCTGTTGAGATCCAGTTCGATG
TAACCCACTCGTGCACCCAACTGATCTTCAGCATCTTTTACTTTCACCAGCGTTTCTGGGTGAGCAAAAA
CAGGAAGGCAAAATGCCGCAAAAAAGGGAATAAGGGCGACACGGAAATGTTGAATACTCATACTCTTCCT
TTTTCAATATTATTGAAGCATTTATCAGGGTTATTGTCTCATGAGCGGATACATATTTGAATGTATTTAG
AAAAATAAACAAATAGGGGTTCCGCGCACATTTCCCCGAAAAGTGCCACCTGACGTC
Features (pLannotate 1.2.2; 27 found; start..end, strand, type, name):
      1..42      +  CDS            V5 tag: epitope tag from simian virus 5
     70..122     -  misc_feature   bom (fragment): basis of mobility region from pBR322
    277..656     +  enhancer       CMV enhancer: human cytomegalovirus immediate early enhancer
    729..746     -  promoter       CMV promoter (fragment): human cytomegalovirus (CMV) immediate early promoter
    809..860     +  promoter       CMVd2 promoter: truncated human cytomegalovirus (CMV) immediate early promoter that yields moderately reduced expression relative to the full-length promoter
    862..881     +  promoter       PLtetO-1 promoter (fragment): modified phage lambda PL promoter with tet operator sites (Lutz and Bujard, 1997)
    883..902     +  promoter       PLtetO-1 promoter (fragment): modified phage lambda PL promoter with tet operator sites (Lutz and Bujard, 1997)
    910..943     +  promoter       TRE3GV promoter (fragment): 3rd-generation Tet-responsive promoter that can be activated by binding of Tet-On® 3G, optimized for retroviral and lentiviral vectors
   1038..1058    +  CDS            FLAG (fragment): FLAG® epitope tag, followed by an enterokinase cleavage site
   1101..1125    +  protein_bind   attB1: mutant version of attB; recombination site for the Gateway® BP reaction BP Clonase™
   1126..1752    +  CDS            LIN28A: LN28A_HUMAN - Also known as CSDD1, LIN28, ZCCHC1. Experimental evidence at protein level: Swiss-Prot protein existence level 1. RNA-binding protein that inhibits processing of pre-let-7 miRNAs and regulates translation of mRNAs that control developmental timing, pluripotency and metabolism (PubMed:21247876). Seems to recognize a common structural G-quartet (G4) feature in its miRNA and mRNA targets (Probable). 'Translational enhancer' that drives specific mRNAs to polysomes and increases the efficiency of protein synthesis. Its association with the translational machinery and target mRNAs resu
   1756..1780    -  protein_bind   attB2: mutant version of attB; recombination site for the Gateway® BP reaction BP Clonase™
   1833..1874    +  CDS            V5 tag: epitope tag from simian virus 5
   1960..2184    +  polyA_signal   bGH poly(A) signal: bovine growth hormone polyadenylation signal
   2188..2209    +  promoter       SV40 promoter (fragment): SV40 enhancer and early promoter
   2230..2463    +  rep_origin     f1 ori (fragment) (sequence partly withheld): f1 bacteriophage origin of replication; arrow indicates direction of (+) strand synthesis
   2468..2515    +  protein_bind   FRT: FLP-mediated recombination occurs in the 8-bp core sequence TCTAGAAA (Turan and Bode, 2011). FLP recombinase from the Saccharomyces cerevisiae 2μ plasmid
   2523..3545    +  CDS            HygR: aminoglycoside phosphotransferase from E. coli; aph(4)-Ia; confers resistance to hygromycin
   3555..3680    +  CDS            ble (fragment): BLE_KLEPN - Experimental evidence at protein level: Swiss-Prot protein existence level 1. Binding protein with a strong affinity to the bleomycin family of antibiotics. Binds to CL990; an antimitotic-antibiotic compound. From Klebsiella pneumoniae.
   3675..3796    +  polyA_signal   SV40 poly(A) signal: SV40 polyadenylation signal
   3869..3885    -  protein_bind   lac operator: The lac repressor binds to the lac operator to inhibit transcription in E. coli. This inhibition can be relieved by adding lactose or isopropyl-β-D-thiogalactopyranoside (IPTG). lac repressor encoded by lacI
   3893..3923    -  promoter       lac promoter: promoter for the E. coli lac operon
   3938..3959    -  protein_bind   CAP binding site: CAP binding activates transcription in the presence of cAMP. E. coli catabolite activator protein
   3972..4064    -  CDS            lacI (fragment): lac repressor; lacI; The lac repressor binds to the lac operator to inhibit transcription in E. coli. This inhibition can be relieved by adding lactose or isopropyl-β-D-thiogalactopyranoside (IPTG).
   4247..4835    -  rep_origin     ori: high-copy-number ColE1/pMB1/pBR322/pUC origin of replication
   5006..5866    -  CDS            AmpR: β-lactamase; bla; confers resistance to ampicillin, carbenicillin, and related antibiotics
   5867..5971    -  promoter       AmpR promoter: bla
