[The description below was written by a language model from this plasmid's Addgene catalogue record and pLannotate feature annotations shown in this document.]
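Description:
pFRT/FLAG/HA-DEST LIN28A is a 6.0 kb mammalian expression plasmid made by Gateway recombination of the human LIN28A coding sequence (about 630 bp) into the pFRT/FLAG/HA-DEST destination backbone. It is maintained in E. coli through a high-copy ColE1/pUC-type origin and an ampicillin resistance gene (β-lactamase) driven by its own promoter. A fragment of an f1 origin is also annotated.

The LIN28A open reading frame sits between attB1 and attB2 sites left by the Gateway reaction. Upstream is the backbone-encoded N-terminal FLAG-HA tandem epitope tag; the feature table detects only a FLAG fragment and does not separately annotate HA. Expression is driven by the CMV immediate-early enhancer and promoter. This is followed by two short matches to tet operator-containing promoters, which suggests a tetracycline-regulatable CMV/TetO arrangement, although the catalogue fields do not state inducibility. A bovine growth hormone polyadenylation signal terminates the transcript. A V5 tag sequence is annotated downstream of attB2, but the record does not indicate that it is fused to the protein.

Downstream lies an FRT site placed directly in front of a hygromycin resistance gene with an SV40 polyadenylation signal. No complete promoter is annotated for this gene. That layout is typical of Flp-mediated integration systems, in which recombination into a genomic FRT site puts the marker under a resident promoter and allows hygromycin selection of isogenic stable lines.

LIN28A is an RNA-binding protein that blocks processing of let-7 precursors and regulates mRNA translation. The associated study identified mRNAs bound and regulated by human LIN28 proteins, which is consistent with using the tagged protein for immunopurification of its RNA targets.
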