Addgene plasmid #43797: pFRT/FLAG/HA-DEST LIN28A
Depositing lab: Thomas Tuschl. Depositing organization: Rockefeller University. Publication: Identification of mRNAs bound and regulated by human LIN28 proteins and molecular requirements for RNA recognition. Hafner M, Max KE, Bandaru P, Morozov P, Gerstberger S, Brown M, Molina H, Tuschl T. RNA. 2013 May;19(5):613-26. doi: 10.1261/rna.036491.112. Epub 2013 Mar 12. PubMed 23481595.
Backbone
  Vector backbone: pFRT/FLAG/HA-DEST
  Backbone size w/o insert (bp): 5372
  Total vector size (bp): 6002
  Vector type: Mammalian Expression
  Selectable markers: Hygromycin
Growth in bacteria
  Bacterial resistance: Ampicillin, 100 μg/mL
  Growth temperature: 37°C
  Growth strain: DH5alpha
  Copy number: Unknown
Gene/Insert
  Gene/Insert name: LIN28A
  Species: H. sapiens (human)
  Insert size (bp): 630
  GenBank ID: NP_078950.1
  Entrez Gene: LIN28A (a.k.a. CSDD1, LIN-28, LIN28, ZCCHC1, lin-28A)
  Tag / fusion protein: FLAG-HA (N terminal on backbone)
  Cloning method: Gateway Cloning
  Sequencing primers: 5′ CMV; 3′ BGHR
Terms and licenses: Academic/Nonprofit Terms; Industry Terms: Not Available to Industry
How to cite: pFRT/FLAG/HA-DEST LIN28A was a gift from Thomas Tuschl (Addgene plasmid # 43797 ; http://n2t.net/addgene:43797 ; RRID:Addgene_43797)
