>Addgene plasmid #43797 | pFRT/FLAG/HA-DEST LIN28A | addgene partial sequence | sequence record 62343 | LNCX 5'-AGCTCGTTTAGTGAACCGTCAGATC-3'
GCTGTTTTGACCTCCATAGAAGACACCGGGACCGATCCAGCCTCCGGACTCTAGCGTTTAAACTTAAGCT
TGGTACCATGGACTACAAGGACGACGATGACAAGTACCCTTATGACGTGCCCGATTACGCTTTGAACCAG
ATATCAACAAGTTTGTACAAAAAAGCAGGCTTCATGGGCTCCGTGTCCAACCAGCAGTTTGCAGGTGGCT
GCGCCAAGGCGGCAGAAGAGGCGCCCGAGGAGGCGCCGGAGGACGCGGCCCGGGCGGCGGACGAGCCTCA
GCTGCTGCACGGTGCGGGCATCTGTAAGTGGTTCAACGTGCGCATGGGGTTCGGCTTCCTGTCCATGACC
GCCCGCGCCGGGGTCGCGCTCGACCCCCCAGTGGATGTCTTTGTGCACCAGAGTAAGCTGCACATGGAAG
GGTTCCGGAGCTTGAAGGAGGGTGAGGCAGTGGAGTTCACCTTTAAGAAGTCAGCCAAGGGTCTGGAATC
CATCCGTGTCACCGGACCTGGTGGAGTATTCTGTATTGGGAGTGAGAGGCGGCCAAAAGGAAAGAGCATG
CAGAAGCGCAGATCAAAAGGAGACAGGTGCTACAACTGTGGAGGTCTAGATCATCATGCCAAGGAATGCA
AGCTGCCACCCCAGCCCAAGAAGTGCCACTTCTGCCAGAGCATCAGCCATATGGTAGCCTCATGTCCGCT
GAAGGCCCAGCAGGGCCCTAGTGCACAGGGAAAGCCAACCTACTTTCGAGAGGAAGAAGAAGAAATCCAC
AGCCCTACCCTGCTCCCGGAGGCACAGAATTGACACCCAGCTTTCTTGTACAAAGTGGTTGATATCCAGC
ACAGTGGCGGCCGCTCAAGTCTAGAGGGCCCGCGGTTCGAA
